>Addgene plasmid #132155 | pDONR221_SLC44A5 | addgene full sequence | sequence record 260434 | Addgene NGS Result
CTTTCCTGCGTTATCCCCTGATTCTGTGGATAACCGTATTACCGCCTTTGAGTGAGCTGATACCGCTCGC
CGCAGCCGAACGACCGAGCGCAGCGAGTCAGTGAGCGAGGAAGCGGAAGAGCGCCCAATACGCAAACCGC
CTCTCCCCGCGCGTTGGCCGATTCATTAATGCAGCTGGCACGACAGGTTTCCCGACTGGAAAGCGGGCAG
TGAGCGCAACGCAATTAATACGCGTACCGCTAGCCAGGAAGAGTTTGTAGAAACGCAAAAAGGCCATCCG
TCAGGATGGCCTTCTGCTTAGTTTGATGCCTGGCAGTTTATGGCGGGCGTCCTGCCCGCCACCCTCCGGG
CCGTTGCTTCACAACGTTCAAATCCGCTCCCGGCGGATTTGTCCTACTCAGGAGAGCGTTCACCGACAAA
CAACAGATAAAACGAAAGGCCCAGTCTTCCGACTGAGCCTTTCGTTTTATTTGATGCCTGGCAGTTCCCT
ACTCTCGCGTTAACGCTAGCATGGATGTTTTCCCAGTCACGACGTTGTAAAACGACGGCCAGTCTTAAGC
TCGGGCCCCAAATAATGATTTTATTTTGACTGATAGTGACCTGTTCGTTGCAACACATTGATGAGCAATG
CTTTTTTATAATGCCAACTTTGTACAAAAAAGCAGGCTCCACCATGAATGATACCGAGAAGCCTGCCGAC
ACACCATCCGAGGAGGAGGATTTTGGCGACCCCAGAACCTACGATCCTGACTTCAAGGGCCCAGTGGCCA
ACAGGTCTTGCACAGATGTGCTGTGCTGTATGATCTTTCTGCTGTGCATCATCGGCTACATCGTGCTGGG
ACTGGTGGCATGGGTGCACGGCGATCCAAGGAGAGCCGCCTATCCCACAGACAGCCAGGGACACTTCTGC
GGACAGAAGGGAACCCCTAACGAGAATAAGACAATCCTGTTCTACTTCAACCTGCTGCGCTGCACCTCTC
CTAGCGTGCTGCTGAATCTGCAGTGTCCAACCACACAGATCTGCGTGAGCAAGTGTCCAGAGAAGTTTCT
GACCTACGTGGAGATGCAGCTGCTGTATACAAAGGATAAGTCCTACTGGGAGGACTATCGGCAGTTCTGT
AAGACCACAGCCAAGCCAGTGAAGTCTCTGACCCAGCTGCTGCTGGACGATGACTGCCCCACAGCCATCT
TCCCCAGCAAGCCTTTTCTGCAGCGGTGCTTCCCTGATTTTTCCACCAAGAACGGCACCCTGACAATCGG
CTCTAAGATGATGTTCCAGGACGGCAATGGAGGAACACGGTCCGTGGTGGAGCTGGGAATCGCAGCAAAC
GGCATCAATAAGCTGCTGGATGCCAAGTCTCTGGGCCTGAAGGTGTTCGAGGACTACGCCAGAACCTGGT
ATTGGATCCTGATCGGCCTGACAATCGCCATGGTGCTGTCTTGGATCTTCCTGATCCTGCTGAGGTTTAT
CGCCGGCTGCCTGTTCTGGGTGTTTATGATCGGCGTGATCGGCATCATCGGCTACGGCATCTGGCACTGT
TACCAGCAGTATACCAACCTGCAGGAGAGACCCAGCTCCGTGCTGACCATCTACGATATCGGCATCCAGA
CAAATATCTCCATGTATTTTGAGCTGCAGCAGACCTGGTTCACCTTCATGATCATCCTGTGCATCATCGA
AGTGATCGTGATCCTGATGCTGATCTTCCTGAGGAATCGCATCCGGGTGGCCATCATCCTGCTGAAGGAG
GGCAGCAAGGCCATCGGCTACGTGCCTTCCACCCTGGTGTATCCCGCCCTGACCTTCATCCTGCTGAGCA
TCTGCATCTGTTACTGGGTGGTGACCGCCGTGTTCCTGGCCACATCCGGAGTGCCAGTGTATAAAGTGAT
CGCACCAGGAGGACACTGCATCCACGAGAACCAGACCTGTGACCCCGAGATCTTTAATACCACAGAGATC
GCAAAGGCATGCCCTGGCGCCCTGTGCAACTTCGCCTTTTACGGCGGCAAGAGCCTGTACCACCAGTATA
TCCCCACCTTCCACGTGTATAACCTGTTCGTGTTTCTGTGGCTGATCAATTTTGTGATCGCCCTGGGACA
GTGCGCACTGGCAGGAGCCTTCGCCACCTACTATTGGGCCATGAAGAAGCCTGATGACATCCCAAGGTAC
CCCCTGTTCACCGCCTTTGGCAGAGCCATCAGGTATCACACAGGCTCCCTGGCCTTTGGCTCTCTGATCA
TCGCCCTGATCCAGATGTTCAAGATCGTGCTGGAGTACCTGGACCACCGCCTGAAGCGGACCCAGAACAC
ACTGAGCAAGTTCCTGCAGTGCTGTCTGCGCTGCTGTTTTTGGTGCCTGGAGAATGCCATCAAGTTCCTG
AACCGGAATGCCTACATCATGATCGCCATCTATGGCAGAAACTTCTGTAGGTCCGCCAAGGATGCCTTTA
ACCTGCTGATGAGAAATGTGCTGAAGGTGGCCGTGACCGACGAGGTGACATACTTCGTGCTGTTTCTGGG
CAAGCTGCTGGTGGCAGGATCTATCGGCGTGCTGGCCTTTCTGTTCTTTACCCAGAGGCTGCCCGTGATC
GCACAGGGACCTGCCAGCCTGAACTACTATTGGGTGCCACTGCTGACAGTGATCTTCGGCTCTTACCTGA
TCGCCCACGGCTTCTTTAGCGTGTATGCCATGTGCGTGGAGACCATCTTCATCTGTTTTCTGGAGGATCT
GGAGAGGAACGACGGATCCACCGCAAGGCCATACTTCGTGACACCTAATCTGCACGGCATCCTGATCAAG
AAGCAGCTGGTGCCCCAGAAGCAGAAGGAGGACCCAGCTTTCTTGTACAAAGTTGGCATTATAAGAAAGC
ATTGCTTATCAATTTGTTGCAACGAACAGGTCACTATCAGTCAAAATAAAATCATTATTTGCCATCCAGC
TGATATCCCCTATAGTGAGTCGTATTACATGGTCATAGCTGTTTCCTGGCAGCTCTGGCCCGTGTCTCAA
AATCTCTGATGTTACATTGCACAAGATAAAAATATATCATCATGAACAATAAAACTGTCTGCTTACATAA
ACAGTAATACAAGGGGTGTTATGAGCCATATTCAACGGGAAACGTCGAGGCCGCGATTAAATTCCAACAT
GGATGCTGATTTATATGGGTATAAATGGGCTCGCGATAATGTCGGGCAATCAGGTGCGACAATCTATCGC
TTGTATGGGAAGCCCGATGCGCCAGAGTTGTTTCTGAAACATGGCAAAGGTAGCGTTGCCAATGATGTTA
CAGATGAGATGGTCAGACTAAACTGGCTGACGGAATTTATGCCTCTTCCGACCATCAAGCATTTTATCCG
TACTCCTGATGATGCATGGTTACTCACCACTGCGATCCCCGGAAAAACAGCATTCCAGGTATTAGAAGAA
TATCCTGATTCAGGTGAAAATATTGTTGATGCGCTGGCAGTGTTCCTGCGCCGGTTGCATTCGATTCCTG
TTTGTAATTGTCCTTTTAACAGCGATCGCGTATTTCGTCTCGCTCAGGCGCAATCACGAATGAATAACGG
TTTGGTTGATGCGAGTGATTTTGATGACGAGCGTAATGGCTGGCCTGTTGAACAAGTCTGGAAAGAAATG
CATAAACTTTTGCCATTCTCACCGGATTCAGTCGTCACTCATGGTGATTTCTCACTTGATAACCTTATTT
TTGACGAGGGGAAATTAATAGGTTGTATTGATGTTGGACGAGTCGGAATCGCAGACCGATACCAGGATCT
TGCCATCCTATGGAACTGCCTCGGTGAGTTTTCTCCTTCATTACAGAAACGGCTTTTTCAAAAATATGGT
ATTGATAATCCTGATATGAATAAATTGCAGTTTCATTTGATGCTCGATGAGTTTTTCTAATCAGAATTGG
TTAATTGGTTGTAACACTGGCAGAGCATTACGCTGACTTGACGGGACGGCGCAAGCTCATGACCAAAATC
CCTTAACGTGAGTTACGCGTCGTTCCACTGAGCGTCAGACCCCGTAGAAAAGATCAAAGGATCTTCTTGA
GATCCTTTTTTTCTGCGCGTAATCTGCTGCTTGCAAACAAAAAAACCACCGCTACCAGCGGTGGTTTGTT
TGCCGGATCAAGAGCTACCAACTCTTTTTCCGAAGGTAACTGGCTTCAGCAGAGCGCAGATACCAAATAC
TGTTCTTCTAGTGTAGCCGTAGTTAGGCCACCACTTCAAGAACTCTGTAGCACCGCCTACATACCTCGCT
CTGCTAATCCTGTTACCAGTGGCTGCTGCCAGTGGCGATAAGTCGTGTCTTACCGGGTTGGACTCAAGAC
GATAGTTACCGGATAAGGCGCAGCGGTCGGGCTGAACGGGGGGTTCGTGCACACAGCCCAGCTTGGAGCG
AACGACCTACACCGAACTGAGATACCTACAGCGTGAGCTATGAGAAAGCGCCACGCTTCCCGAAGGGAGA
AAGGCGGACAGGTATCCGGTAAGCGGCAGGGTCGGAACAGGAGAGCGCACGAGGGAGCTTCCAGGGGGAA
ACGCCTGGTATCTTTATAGTCCTGTCGGGTTTCGCCACCTCTGACTTGAGCGTCGATTTTTGTGATGCTC
GTCAGGGGGGCGGAGCCTATGGAAAAACGCCAGCAACGCGGCCTTTTTACGGTTCCTGGCCTTTTGCTGG
CCTTTTGCTCACATGTT
Features (pLannotate 1.2.2; 10 found; start..end, strand, type, name):
    121..213     +  CDS            lacI (fragment): lac repressor; lacI; The lac repressor binds to the lac operator to inhibit transcription in E. coli. This inhibition can be relieved by adding lactose or isopropyl-β-D-thiogalactopyranoside (IPTG).
    268..295     -  terminator     rrnB T2 terminator: transcription terminator T2 from the E. coli rrnB gene
    427..470     +  terminator     rrnB T1 terminator: Escherichia coli rrnB; transcription terminator T1 from the E. coli rrnB gene
    517..553     -  CDS            lacZα (fragment): LacZα fragment of β-galactosidase; lacZ fragment
    569..668     +  protein_bind   attL1: mutant version of attL; recombination site for the Gateway® LR reaction LR Clonase™
    674..2830    +  CDS            SLC44A5: CTL5_HUMAN - Also known as CTL5. Experimental evidence at protein level: Swiss-Prot protein existence level 1. From Homo sapiens (Human).
   2832..2931    -  protein_bind   attL2: mutant version of attL; recombination site for the Gateway® LR reaction LR Clonase™
   2949..2967    -  promoter       T7 promoter: promoter for bacteriophage T7 RNA polymerase
   3101..3910    +  CDS            KanR: aminoglycoside phosphotransferase; aph(3')-Ia; confers resistance to kanamycin in bacteria or G418 (Geneticin®) in eukaryotes
   4057..4645    +  rep_origin     ori: high-copy-number ColE1/pMB1/pBR322/pUC origin of replication
