[The description below was written by a language model from this plasmid's Addgene catalogue record and pLannotate feature annotations shown in this document.]
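Description:
pDONR221_SLC44A5 is a Gateway entry clone built on the pDONR221 backbone and carrying a codon-optimized open reading frame for human SLC44A5, also known as CTL5 (choline transporter-like protein 5), a member of the solute carrier family. The sequenced plasmid is 4,707 nt. It is maintained in E. coli through a high-copy ColE1/pUC-type origin and selected with kanamycin through an aph(3')-Ia aminoglycoside phosphotransferase gene.

The 2,157 bp SLC44A5 coding sequence sits between attL1 and attL2, the recombination sites that result from a BP reaction into a donor vector and that serve as substrates for LR Clonase. This arrangement lets the ORF be transferred directionally and in frame into any attR-containing destination vector, which then supplies the promoter, tags and selection markers. Although the catalogue lists the vector type as mammalian expression, the feature table shows no eukaryotic promoter or polyadenylation signal, so the plasmid acts as a shuttle for subcloning rather than as an expression construct. Upstream of attL1 lie the rrnB T1 and T2 transcription terminators, which insulate the insert from read-through transcription in bacteria. A T7 promoter lies just beyond attL2, oriented back toward the insert. The short lacI and lacZα fragments annotated near the terminators are likely backbone remnants with no functional role. M13 forward and reverse priming sites flank the cassette for sequence verification.

The clone belongs to a consortium-generated collection of SLC transporter ORFs intended to support systematic study of these transporters and drug discovery, and its stated purpose is subcloning into custom expression vectors.
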