Addgene plasmid #132155: pDONR221_SLC44A5
Purpose: Gateway entry clone with codon-optimized ORF sequence for subcloning into custom expression vectors
Depositing lab: RESOLUTE Consortium & Giulio Superti-Furga. Depositing organization: CeMM Research Center for Molecular Medicine. Publication: The RESOLUTE consortium: unlocking SLC transporters for drug discovery. Superti-Furga G, Lackner D, Wiedmer T, Ingles-Prieto A, Barbosa B, Girardi E, Goldmann U, Gurtl B, Klavins K, Klimek C, Lindinger S, Lineiro-Retes E, Muller AC, Onstein S, Redinger G, Reil D, Sedlyarov V, Wolf G, Crawford M, Everley R, ... Steppan CM. Nat Rev Drug Discov. 2020 Jul;19(7):429-430. doi: 10.1038/d41573-020-00056-6. PubMed 32265506.
Backbone
  Vector backbone: pDONR221
  Backbone manufacturer: Thermo Fisher Scientific
  Backbone size w/o insert (bp): 2550
  Vector type: Mammalian Expression
Growth in bacteria
  Bacterial resistance: Kanamycin, 50 μg/mL
  Growth temperature: 37°C
  Growth strain: Stbl3
  Copy number: High Copy
Gene/Insert
  Gene/Insert name: SLC44A5 (alt name: MGC34032, CTL5)
  Species: H. sapiens (human)
  Insert size (bp): 2157
  Entrez Gene: SLC44A5 (a.k.a. CTL5, FLJ34081, MGC34032)
  Cloning method: Gateway Cloning
  Sequencing primers: 5′ M13-fwd; 3′ M13-rev
Terms and licenses: Academic/Nonprofit Terms; Industry Terms
Depositor comments: For more information on the full Resolute plasmid collection, please see www.addgene.org/depositor-collections/re-solute/. Please provide your feedback on this plasmid to the RESOLUTE consortium by filling out their RESOLUTE repository feedback form: https://forms.office.com/Pages/ResponsePage.aspx?id=0e05yklzmkS7rjFGQL4N7z4feCLQvEJAmVcOCM_u885UN1JJRko0Ukg4TVQwNTZLOUxPQVJWT1NHUCQlQCN0PWcu
How to cite: pDONR221_SLC44A5 was a gift from RESOLUTE Consortium & Giulio Superti-Furga (Addgene plasmid # 132155 ; http://n2t.net/addgene:132155 ; RRID:Addgene_132155)
