>Addgene plasmid #132155 | pDONR221_SLC44A5 | depositor partial sequence | sequence record 253710 | Codon-optimized ORF of SLC44A5
ATGAATGATACCGAGAAGCCTGCCGACACACCATCCGAGGAGGAGGATTTTGGCGACCCCAGAACCTACG
ATCCTGACTTCAAGGGCCCAGTGGCCAACAGGTCTTGCACAGATGTGCTGTGCTGTATGATCTTTCTGCT
GTGCATCATCGGCTACATCGTGCTGGGACTGGTGGCATGGGTGCACGGCGATCCAAGGAGAGCCGCCTAT
CCCACAGACAGCCAGGGACACTTCTGCGGACAGAAGGGAACCCCTAACGAGAATAAGACAATCCTGTTCT
ACTTCAACCTGCTGCGCTGCACCTCTCCTAGCGTGCTGCTGAATCTGCAGTGTCCAACCACACAGATCTG
CGTGAGCAAGTGTCCAGAGAAGTTTCTGACCTACGTGGAGATGCAGCTGCTGTATACAAAGGATAAGTCC
TACTGGGAGGACTATCGGCAGTTCTGTAAGACCACAGCCAAGCCAGTGAAGTCTCTGACCCAGCTGCTGC
TGGACGATGACTGCCCCACAGCCATCTTCCCCAGCAAGCCTTTTCTGCAGCGGTGCTTCCCTGATTTTTC
CACCAAGAACGGCACCCTGACAATCGGCTCTAAGATGATGTTCCAGGACGGCAATGGAGGAACACGGTCC
GTGGTGGAGCTGGGAATCGCAGCAAACGGCATCAATAAGCTGCTGGATGCCAAGTCTCTGGGCCTGAAGG
TGTTCGAGGACTACGCCAGAACCTGGTATTGGATCCTGATCGGCCTGACAATCGCCATGGTGCTGTCTTG
GATCTTCCTGATCCTGCTGAGGTTTATCGCCGGCTGCCTGTTCTGGGTGTTTATGATCGGCGTGATCGGC
ATCATCGGCTACGGCATCTGGCACTGTTACCAGCAGTATACCAACCTGCAGGAGAGACCCAGCTCCGTGC
TGACCATCTACGATATCGGCATCCAGACAAATATCTCCATGTATTTTGAGCTGCAGCAGACCTGGTTCAC
CTTCATGATCATCCTGTGCATCATCGAAGTGATCGTGATCCTGATGCTGATCTTCCTGAGGAATCGCATC
CGGGTGGCCATCATCCTGCTGAAGGAGGGCAGCAAGGCCATCGGCTACGTGCCTTCCACCCTGGTGTATC
CCGCCCTGACCTTCATCCTGCTGAGCATCTGCATCTGTTACTGGGTGGTGACCGCCGTGTTCCTGGCCAC
ATCCGGAGTGCCAGTGTATAAAGTGATCGCACCAGGAGGACACTGCATCCACGAGAACCAGACCTGTGAC
CCCGAGATCTTTAATACCACAGAGATCGCAAAGGCATGCCCTGGCGCCCTGTGCAACTTCGCCTTTTACG
GCGGCAAGAGCCTGTACCACCAGTATATCCCCACCTTCCACGTGTATAACCTGTTCGTGTTTCTGTGGCT
GATCAATTTTGTGATCGCCCTGGGACAGTGCGCACTGGCAGGAGCCTTCGCCACCTACTATTGGGCCATG
AAGAAGCCTGATGACATCCCAAGGTACCCCCTGTTCACCGCCTTTGGCAGAGCCATCAGGTATCACACAG
GCTCCCTGGCCTTTGGCTCTCTGATCATCGCCCTGATCCAGATGTTCAAGATCGTGCTGGAGTACCTGGA
CCACCGCCTGAAGCGGACCCAGAACACACTGAGCAAGTTCCTGCAGTGCTGTCTGCGCTGCTGTTTTTGG
TGCCTGGAGAATGCCATCAAGTTCCTGAACCGGAATGCCTACATCATGATCGCCATCTATGGCAGAAACT
TCTGTAGGTCCGCCAAGGATGCCTTTAACCTGCTGATGAGAAATGTGCTGAAGGTGGCCGTGACCGACGA
GGTGACATACTTCGTGCTGTTTCTGGGCAAGCTGCTGGTGGCAGGATCTATCGGCGTGCTGGCCTTTCTG
TTCTTTACCCAGAGGCTGCCCGTGATCGCACAGGGACCTGCCAGCCTGAACTACTATTGGGTGCCACTGC
TGACAGTGATCTTCGGCTCTTACCTGATCGCCCACGGCTTCTTTAGCGTGTATGCCATGTGCGTGGAGAC
CATCTTCATCTGTTTTCTGGAGGATCTGGAGAGGAACGACGGATCCACCGCAAGGCCATACTTCGTGACA
CCTAATCTGCACGGCATCCTGATCAAGAAGCAGCTGGTGCCCCAGAAGCAGAAGGAG
